>Addgene plasmid #33281 | pT7-M3T3D | depositor full sequence | sequence record 39509 | pT7-M3T3D sequence 5528 bps
ATCGATCCCCTAGGTTGTTCTCTATCTTTGTGATGTGGCTCTGAAACAAACCAGGTGTGATTACAGTAAC
AATTTCAATTTAAATTCCGATATAAATTTCAATGAGAGGAAAATTATTAATCTTCCTCATAGTTATTCGC
ACACAAAAGATCCTAAAAATTCTTCTTTCTTTTTGTGTGTCCGGGGTCGGCATGGCATCTCCACCTCCTC
GCGGTCCGACCGGTTAATACGACTCACTATAGCTAAAGTGACCGTGGTCATGGCTTCATTCAAGGGATTC
TCCGCCAACACTGTTCCAGTTTCTAAGGCCAAGCGTGACATATCATCTCTTGCCGCTACTCCTGGACTTC
GTTCACAATCCTTCACTCCGTCTGTGGATATGTCTCAATCGCGTGAATTCCTCACAAAGGCAATTGAGCA
AGGGTCCATGTCTATACCTTATCAGCATGTGAATGTACCGAAAGTTGATCGTAAAGTTGTTAGCCTGGTA
GTGCGACCTTTCTCTTCAGGTGCTTTCTCTATCTCTGGAGTGATTTCGCCAGCCCATGCCTATCTACTAG
AGTGTCTACCCCAGCTTGAGCAGGCGATGGCTTTTGTTGCTTCACCTGAGTCTTTCCAGGCTTCCGACGT
CGCGAAGCGCTTTGCCATAAAGCCAGGTATGAGCCTCCAGGATGCCATCACTGCCTTTATTAACTTTGTG
TCCGCGATGCTGAAAATGACGGTGACTCGTCAAAACTTTGACGTTATTGTGGCTGAGATCGAGAGGCTTG
CTTCAACCAGCGTGTCCGTCAGGACTAAAGAAGCGAAGGTTGCTGATGAGGAGCTAATGCTATTCGGGTT
AGATCATAGAGGGCCACAGCAGCTGGATGTTTCTGACGCTAAAGGGATAATGAAGGCTGCTGATATTCAG
ACAACTCATGATGTCCATTTGGCACCAGGCGTTGGTAATATTGATCCTGAAATCTATAACGAGGGGCGGT
TCATGTTCATGCAGCACAAGCCACTTGCGGCGGATCAATCGTATTTCACCTTGGAGACTGCGGATTATTT
CAAGATTTATCCAACATACGATGAACATGATGGCAGGATGGCTGACCAAAAGCAGTCGGGATTGATACTG
TGTACTAAGGACGAGGTATTGGCTGAGCAAACTATATTTAAACTGGACGCCCCTGATGACAAGACTGTTC
ATCTGTTGGATCGCGATGACGACCACGTTGTTGCCAGATTTACTAAGGTATTTATAGAGGACGTGGCTCC
CGGGCATCATGCTGCTCAAAGATCGGGACAACGCTCTGTGCTTGATGACCTATATGCGAATACGCAAGTG
ATTTCCATTACTTCTGCTGCTTTAAAGTGGGTGGTCAAGCACGGCGTATCTGATGGAATCGTGAACAGGA
AGAATGTCAAAGTGTGTGTTGGTTTTGACCCCCTGTACACCTTGTCTACACATAACGGGGTGTCCTTATG
TGCCCTGCTGATGGACGAAAAACTCTCTGTGCTGAACAGTGCGTGTCGTATGACGTTACGCTCACTCATG
AAGACCGGACGCGACGTTGATGCACACAGAGCTTTTCAGCGAGTCCTCTCTCAAGGATACACATCGCTAA
TGTGCTACTATCATCCTTCACGGAAGTTGGCATATGGTGAGGTGCTCTTTCTAGAACGATCCAATGACGT
GACAGATGGGATCAAGCTTCAGTTGGACGCATCTAGACAGTGTCATGAATGTCCTGTGTTGCAGCAGAAA
GTGGTTGAGTTAGAGAAACAGATTATTATGCAGAAGTCAATCCAGTCAGACCCTACCCCAGTGGCGCTGC
AACCATTGTTGTCTCAGTTGCGTGAGTTGTCTAGTGAAGTTACTAGGCTACAGATGGAGTTGAGTCGAGC
TCAGTCCCTGAATGCTCAGTTGGAGGCGGATGTCAAGTCAGCTCAATCATGTAGCTTGGATATGTATCTG
AGACACCACACTTGCATTAATGGTCATGCTAAAGAAGATGAATTGCTTGACGCTGTGCGTGTCGCGCCGG
ATGTGAGGAGAGAAATCATGGAAAAGAGGAGTGAAGTGAGACAAGGTTGGTGCGAACGTATTTCTAAGGA
AGCAGCTGCCAAATGTCAAACTGTTATTGATGACCTGACTTTGATGAATGGAAAGCAAGCACAAGAGATA
ACAGAATTACGTGATTCGGCTGAAAAATATGAGAAACAGATTGCAGAGCTGGTGAGTACCATCACCCAAA
ACCAGATAACGTATCAGCAAGAGCTACAAGCCTTGGTAGCGAAAAATGTGGAATTGGACGCGTTGAATCA
GCGTCAGGCTAAGTCTTTGCGTATTACTCCCTCTCTTCTATCAGCCACTCCTATCGATTCAGCTGATGGT
GTTGCTGACTTAATTGATTTCTCTGTTCCAACTGATGAGTTGTAAATAATCCGTGATGCAGTGTTGCCCT
AATCCCTTAAGCCTTCCCGACCCCCATTCATCGGGTCGGCATGGCATCTCCACCTCCTCGCGGTCCGACC
TGGGCATCCGAAGGAGGACGTCGTCCACTCGGATGGCTAAGGGAGAGCTCAAAAAAAAGGATCCGGCTGC
TAACAAAGCCCGAAAGGAAGCTGAGTTGGCTGCTGCCACCGCTGAGCAATAACTAGCATAACCCCTTGGG
GCCTCTAAACGGGTCTTGAGGGGTTTTTTGCTGAAAGGAGGAACTATATCCGGATCGAGATCCTCTAGAG
TCGACCTGCAGGCATGCAAGCTTGTATTCTATAGTGTCACCTAAATCGTATGTGTATGATACATAAGGTT
ATGTATTAATTGTAGCCGCGTTCTAACGACAATATGTACAAGCCTAATTGTGTAGCATCTGGCTTACTGA
AGCAGACCCTATCATCTCTCTCGTAAACTGCCGTCAGAGTCGGTTTGGTTGGACGAACCTTCTGAGTTTC
TGGTAACGCCGTTCCGCACCCCGGAAATGGTCAGCGAACCAATCAGCAGGGTCATCGCTAGCCAGATCCT
CTACGCCGGACGCATCGTGGCCGGCATCACCGGCGCCACAGGTGCGGTTGCTGGCGCCTATATCGCCGAC
ATCACCGATGGGGAAGATCGGGCTCGCCACTTCGGGCTCATGAGCGCTTGTTTCGGCGTGGGTATGGTGG
CAGGCCCCGTGGCCGGGGGACTGTTGGGCGCCATCTCCTTGCACCATTCCTTGCGGCGGCGGTGCTCAAC
GGCCTCAACCTACTACTGGGCTGCTTCCTAATGCAGGAGTCGCATAAGGGAGAGCGTCGATATGGTGCAC
TCTCAGTACAATCTGCTCTGATGCCGCATAGTTAAGCCAGCCCCGACACCCGCCAACACCCGCTGACGCG
CCCTGACGGGCTTGTCTGCTCCCGGCATCCGCTTACAGACAAGCTGTGACCGTCTCCGGGAGCTGCATGT
GTCAGAGGTTTTCACCGTCATCACCGAAACGCGCGAGACGAAAGGGCCTCGTGATACGCCTATTTTTATA
GGTTAATGTCATGATAATAATGGTTTCTTAGACGTCAGGTGGCACTTTTCGGGGAAATGTGCGCGGAACC
CCTATTTGTTTATTTTTCTAAATACATTCAAATATGTATCCGCTCATGAGACAATAACCCTGATAAATGC
TTCAATAATATTGAAAAAGGAAGAGTATGAGTATTCAACATTTCCGTGTCGCCCTTATTCCCTTTTTTGC
GGCATTTTGCCTTCCTGTTTTTGCTCACCCAGAAACGCTGGTGAAAGTAAAAGATGCTGAAGATCAGTTG
GGTGCACGAGTGGGTTACATCGAACTGGATCTCAACAGCGGTAAGATCCTTGAGAGTTTTCGCCCCGAAG
AACGTTTTCCAATGATGAGCACTTTTAAAGTTCTGCTATGTGGCGCGGTATTATCCCGTATTGACGCCGG
GCAAGAGCAACTCGGTCGCCGCATACACTATTCTCAGAATGACTTGGTTGAGTACTCACCAGTCACAGAA
AAGCATCTTACGGATGGCATGACAGTAAGAGAATTATGCAGTGCTGCCATAACCATGAGTGATAACACTG
CGGCCAACTTACTTCTGACAACGATCGGAGGACCGAAGGAGCTAACCGCTTTTTTGCACAACATGGGGGA
TCATGTAACTCGCCTTGATCGTTGGGAACCGGAGCTGAATGAAGCCATACCAAACGACGAGCGTGACACC
ACGATGCCTGTAGCAATGGCAACAACGTTGCGCAAACTATTAACTGGCGAACTACTTACTCTAGCTTCCC
GGCAACAATTAATAGACTGGATGGAGGCGGATAAAGTTGCAGGACCACTTCTGCGCTCGGCCCTTCCGGC
TGGCTGGTTTATTGCTGATAAATCTGGAGCCGGTGAGCGTGGGTCTCGCGGTATCATTGCAGCACTGGGG
CCAGATGGTAAGCCCTCCCGTATCGTAGTTATCTACACGACGGGGAGTCAGGCAACTATGGATGAACGAA
ATAGACAGATCGCTGAGATAGGTGCCTCACTGATTAAGCATTGGTAACTGTCAGACCAAGTTTACTCATA
TATACTTTAGATTGATTTAAAACTTCATTTTTAATTTAAAAGGATCTAGGTGAAGATCCTTTTTGATAAT
CTCATGACCAAAATCCCTTAACGTGAGTTTTCGTTCCACTGAGCGTCAGACCCCGTAGAAAAGATCAAAG
GATCTTCTTGAGATCCTTTTTTTCTGCGCGTAATCTGCTGCTTGCAAACAAAAAAACCACCGCTACCAGC
GGTGGTTTGTTTGCCGGATCAAGAGCTACCAACTCTTTTTCCGAAGGTAACTGGCTTCAGCAGAGCGCAG
ATACCAAATACTGTCCTTCTAGTGTAGCCGTAGTTAGGCCACCACTTCAAGAACTCTGTAGCACCGCCTA
CATACCTCGCTCTGCTAATCCTGTTACCAGTGGCTGCTGCCAGTGGCGATAAGTCGTGTCTTACCGGGTT
GGACTCAAGACGATAGTTACCGGATAAGGCGCAGCGGTCGGGCTGAACGGGGGGTTCGTGCACACAGCCC
AGCTTGGAGCGAACGACCTACACCGAACTGAGATACCTACAGCGTGAGCTATGAGAAAGCGCCACGCTTC
CCGAAGGGAGAAAGGCGGACAGGTATCCGGTAAGCGGCAGGGTCGGAACAGGAGAGCGCACGAGGGAGCT
TCCAGGGGGAAACGCCTGGTATCTTTATAGTCCTGTCGGGTTTCGCCACCTCTGACTTGAGCGTCGATTT
TTGTGATGCTCGTCAGGGGGGCGGAGCCTATGGAAAAACGCCAGCAACGCGGCCTTTTTACGGTTCCTGG
CCTTTTGCTGGCCTTTTGCTCACATGTTCTTTCCTGCGTTATCCCCTGATTCTGTGGATAACCGTATTAC
CGCCTTTGAGTGAGCTGATACCGCTCGCCGCAGCCGAACGACCGAGCGCAGCGAGTCAGTGAGCGAGGAA
GCGGAAGAGCGCCCAATACGCAAACCGCCTCTCCCCGCGCGTTGGCCGATTCATTAATGCAGGGGGAT
Features (pLannotate 1.2.2; 14 found; start..end, strand, type, name):
    225..242     +  promoter       T7 promoter (fragment): promoter for bacteriophage T7 RNA polymerase
    260..2422    +  CDS            M3: MUNS_REOVL - Experimental evidence at protein level: Swiss-Prot protein existence level 1. Non-structural protein with ssRNA-binding activity. Is probably involved in the formation of viral inclusions, where the assembly of cores and the replication of viral RNA are thought to occur. Together with mu-2, recruits the other core proteins to these inclusions. From Reovirus type 1 (strain Lang) (T1L) (Mammalian orthoreovirus 1).
   2480..2571    +  ncRNA          HDV ribozyme: Accession: RF00094 - Hepatitis delta virus ribozyme
   2586..2635    +  CDS            SET1 (fragment): solubility-enhancement tag derived from T7 phage gene 10B
   2643..2690    +  terminator     T7 terminator: transcription terminator for bacteriophage T7 RNA polymerase
   2719..2753    +  misc_feature   MCS (fragment): pUC18/19 multiple cloning site
   2758..2776    -  promoter       SP6 promoter: promoter for bacteriophage SP6 RNA polymerase
   3005..3280    +  CDS            TcR (fragment): tetracycline efflux protein; tet; confers resistance to tetracycline
   3280..3330    -  misc_feature   bom (fragment): basis of mobility region from pBR322
   3432..3467    -  CDS            rop (fragment): Rop protein, which maintains plasmids at low copy number; rop
   3562..3666    +  promoter       AmpR promoter: bla
   3667..4527    +  CDS            AmpR: β-lactamase; bla; confers resistance to ampicillin, carbenicillin, and related antibiotics
   4698..5286    +  rep_origin     ori: high-copy-number ColE1/pMB1/pBR322/pUC origin of replication
   5469..5522    +  CDS            lacI (fragment): lac repressor; lacI; The lac repressor binds to the lac operator to inhibit transcription in E. coli. This inhibition can be relieved by adding lactose or isopropyl-β-D-thiogalactopyranoside (IPTG).
