[The description below was written by a language model from this plasmid's Addgene catalogue record and pLannotate feature annotations shown in this document.]
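Description:
pT7-M3T3D is a reverse-genetics rescue plasmid for mammalian orthoreovirus. It carries a cDNA copy of the M3 gene segment of strain type 3 Dearing (T3D) in the p3E5EGFP backbone. It is catalogued as a mammalian expression vector, but transcription depends on bacteriophage T7 RNA polymerase, which must be supplied in the cells, rather than on a cellular promoter. In bacteria the 5.5 kb plasmid is maintained at high copy from a ColE1/pUC-type origin and selected with ampicillin through the bla gene and its promoter. Short fragments annotated as TcR, bom, rop, lacI, a pUC MCS, an SP6 promoter and a T7 gene 10-derived tag appear to be non-functional backbone remnants.

The M3 segment, cloned via RsrII sites, sits immediately downstream of a T7 promoter and is followed by a hepatitis delta virus ribozyme and then a T7 terminator. This arrangement is designed to start transcription close to the native 5′ end of the viral segment, while self-cleavage by the ribozyme trims the transcript to give an authentic viral 3′ terminus without vector-derived sequence. The resulting RNA mimics a reovirus plus-strand transcript. The annotated open reading frame encodes μNS, a non-structural ssRNA-binding protein thought to be involved in forming viral inclusions and recruiting core proteins to them. The annotation tool matched it to the type 1 Lang homologue, whereas the catalogue entry gives the insert as T3D.

According to the associated publication title, the plasmid belongs to a plasmid-based reverse genetics system for double-stranded RNA viruses. It would be used together with constructs for the other reovirus gene segments to recover infectious virus from cloned cDNA and to introduce engineered changes into M3.
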