Addgene plasmid #33281: pT7-M3T3D
Depositing lab: Terence Dermody. Depositing organization: Vanderbilt University. Publication: A plasmid-based reverse genetics system for animal double-stranded RNA viruses. Kobayashi T, Antar AA, Boehme KW, Danthi P, Eby EA, Guglielmi KM, Holm GH, Johnson EM, Maginnis MS, Naik S, Skelton WB, Wetzel JD, Wilson GJ, Chappell JD, Dermody TS. Cell Host Microbe. 2007 Apr 19;1(2):147-57. 10.1016/j.chom.2007.03.003 PubMed 18005692.
Backbone
  Vector backbone: p3E5EGFP
  Backbone manufacturer: made by Yoshihiro Kawaoka
  Vector type: Mammalian Expression
Growth in bacteria
  Bacterial resistance: Ampicillin, 100 μg/mL
  Growth temperature: 37°C
  Growth strain: DH5alpha
  Copy number: High Copy
Gene/Insert
  Gene/Insert name: M3
  Species: Orthoreovirus T3D
  GenBank ID: EF494439
  Entrez Gene: M3 (a.k.a. MoV-3mpc04sM3_gp1)
  Promoter: T7
  Cloning method: Restriction Enzyme; 5′ cloning site RsrII (unknown if destroyed); 3′ cloning site RsrII (unknown if destroyed)
  Sequencing primers: 5′ T7 forward; 3′ T7 terminal
Terms and licenses: Academic/Nonprofit Terms; Industry Terms: Not Available to Industry
How to cite: pT7-M3T3D was a gift from Terence Dermody (Addgene plasmid # 33281 ; http://n2t.net/addgene:33281 ; RRID:Addgene_33281)
