>Addgene plasmid #33281 | pT7-M3T3D | addgene partial sequence | sequence record 41307 | T7-term
TTCGGGCTTTGTTAGCAGCCGGATCCTTTTTTTTGAGCTCTCCCTTAGCCATCCGAGTGGACGACGTCCT
CCTTCGGATGCCCAGGTCGGACCGCGAGGAGGTGGAGATGCCATGCCGACCCGATGAATGGGGGTCGGGA
AGGCTTAAGGGATTAGGGCAACACTGCATCACGGATTATTTACAACTCATCAGTTGGAACAGAGAAATCA
ATTAAGTCAGCAACACCATCAGCTGAATCGATAGGAGTGGCTGATAGAAGAGAGGGAGTAATACGCAAAG
ACTTAGCCTGACGCTGATTCAACGCGTCCAATTCCACATTTTTCGCTACCAAGGCTTGTAGCTCTTGCTG
ATACGTTATCTGGTTTTGGGTGATGGTACTCACCAGCTCTGCAATCTGTTTCTCATATTTTTCAGCCGAA
TCACGTAATTCTGTTATCTCTTGTGCTTGCTTTCCATTCATCAAAGTCAGGTCATCAATAACAGTTTGAC
ATTTGGCAGCTGCTTCCTTAGAAATACGTTCGCACCAACCTTGTCTCACTTCACTCCTCTTTTCCATGAT
TTCTCTCCTCACATCCGGCGCGACACGCACAGCGTCAAGCAATTCATCTTCTTTAGCATGACCATTAATG
CAAGTGTGGTGTCTCAGATACATATCCAAGCTACATGATTGAGCTGACTTGACATCCGCCTCCAACTGAG
CATTCAGGGACTGAGCTCGACTCAACTCCATCTGTAGCCTAGTAACTTCACTAGACAACTCACGCAACTG
AGACAACAATGGTTGCAGCGCCACTGGGGTAGGGTC
